>Addgene plasmid #174581 | pPGC-K | addgene full sequence | sequence record 344698 | Addgene NGS Result
GTCGACAAGCTCTGTCCGTTTGCTGGCAACTGCAAGGGACTCAATCCTATTTGTAATTATTGAATAATAA
AACAATTATAAATGTCAAATTTGTTTTTTATTAACGATACAAACCAAACGCAACAAGAACATTTGTAGTA
TTATCTATAATTGAAAACGCGTAGTTATAATCGCTGAGGTAATATTTAAAATCATTTTCAAATGATTCAC
AGTTAATTTGCGACAATATAATTTTATTTTCACATAAACTAGACGCCTTGTCGTCCTCTTCTTCGTATTC
CTTCTCTTTTTCATTTTTCTCTTCATAAAAATTAACATAGTTATTATCGTATCCATATATGTATCTATCG
TATAGAGTAAATTTTTTGTTGTCATAAATATATATGTCTTTTTTAATGGGGTGTATAGTACCGCTGCGCA
TAGTTTTTCTGTAATTTACAACAGTGCTATTTTCTGGTAGTTCTTCGGAGTGTGTTGCTTTAATTATTAA
ATTTATATAATCAATGAATTTGGGATCGTCGGTTTTGTACAATATGTTGCCGGCATAGTACGCAGCTTCT
TCTAGTTCAATTACACCATTTTTTAGCAGCACCGGATTAACATAACTTTCCAAAATGTTGTACGAACCGT
TAAACAAAAACAGTTCACCTCCCTTTTCTATACTATTGTCTGCGAGCAGTTGTTTGTTGTTAAAAATAAC
AGCCATTGTAATGAGACGCACAAACTAATATCACAAACTGGAAATGTCTATCAATATATAGTTGCTGATG
GCCGGCCGTAATGAGACGCACAAACTAATATCACAAACTGGAAATGTCTATCAATATATAGTTGCTCTAG
TTATTAATAGTAATCAATTACGGGGTCATTAGTTCATAGCCCATATATGGAGTTCCGCGTTACATAACTT
ACGGTAAATGGCCCGCCTGGCTGACCGCCCAACGACCCCCGCCCATTGACGTCAATAATGACGTATGTTC
CCATAGTAACGCCAATAGGGACTTTCCATTGACGTCAATGGGTGGAGTATTTACGGTAAACTGCCCACTT
GGCAGTACATCAAGTGTATCATATGCCAAGTACGCCCCCTATTGACGTCAATGACGGTAAATGGCCCGCC
TGGCATTATGCCCAGTACATGACCTTATGGGACTTTCCTACTTGGCAGTACATCTACGTATTAGTCATCG
CTATTACCATGCATGGTCGAGGTGAGCCCCACGTTCTGCTTCACTCTCCCCATCTCCCCCCCCTCCCCAC
CCCCAATTTTGTATTTATTTATTTTTTAATTATTTTGTGCAGCGATGGGGGCGGGGGGGGGGGGGGGGGG
GGGCGGGGCGAGGGGCGGGGCGGGGCGAGGCGGAGAGGTGCGGCGGCAGCCAATCAGAGCGGCGCGCTCC
GAAAGTTTCCTTTTATGGCGAGGCGGCGGCGGCGGCGGCCCTATAAAAAGCGAAGCGCGCGGCGGGCGGG
AGTCGCTGCGCGCTGCCTTCGCCCCGTGCCCCGCTCCGCCGCCGCCTCGCGCCGCCCGCCCCGGCTCTGA
CTGACCGCGTTACTCCCACAGGTGAGCGGGCGGGACGGCCCTTCTCCTTCGGGCTGTAATTAGCGCTTGG
TTTAATGACGGCTTGTTTCTTTTCTGTGGCTGCGTGAAAGCCTTGAGGGGCTCCGGGAGGGCCCTTTGTG
CGGGGGGAGCGGCTCGGGGCTGTCCGCGGGGGGACGGCTGCCTTCGGGGGGGACGGGGCAGGGCGGGGTT
CGGCTTCTGGCGTGTGACCGGCGGCTCTAGAGCCTCTGCTAACCATGTTCATGCCTTCTTCTTTTTCCTA
CAGCTCCTGGGCAACGTGCTGGTTATTGTGCTGTCTCATCATTTTGGCAAAGAATTGGATCGGACCGAAA
TTAATACGACTCACTATAGGGGAATTGTGAGCGGATAACAATTCCCCGGAGTTAATCCGGGACCTTTAAT
TCAACCCAACACAATATATTATAGTTAAATAAGAATTATTATCAAATCATTTGTATATTAATTAAAATAC
TATACTGTAAATTACATTTTATTTACAATCAAAGGAGATATACAATGTGAGACCGATATCAATACGCAAA
CCGCCTCTCCCCGCGCGTTGGCCGATTCATTAATGCAGCTGGCACGACAGGTTTCCCGACTGGAAAGCGG
GCAGTGAGCGCAACGCAATTAATGTGAGTTAGCTCACTCATTAGGCACCCCAGGCTTTACACTTTATGCT
TCCGGCTCGTATGTTGTGTGGAATTGTGAGCGGATAACAATTTCACACATACTAGAGAAAGAGGAGAAAT
ACTAGATGGCTTCCTCCGAGGACGTTATCAAAGAGTTCATGCGTTTCAAAGTTCGTATGGAAGGTTCCGT
TAACGGTCACGAGTTCGAAATCGAAGGTGAAGGTGAAGGTCGTCCGTACGAAGGTACCCAGACCGCTAAA
CTGAAAGTTACCAAAGGTGGTCCGCTGCCGTTCGCTTGGGACATCCTGTCCCCGCAGTTCCAGTACGGTT
CCAAAGCTTACGTTAAACACCCGGCTGACATCCCGGACTACCTGAAACTGTCCTTCCCGGAAGGTTTCAA
ATGGGAACGTGTTATGAACTTCGAGGACGGTGGTGTTGTTACCGTTACCCAGGACTCCTCCCTGCAAGAC
GGTGAGTTCATCTACAAAGTTAAACTGCGTGGTACCAACTTCCCGTCCGACGGTCCGGTTATGCAGAAAA
AAACCATGGGTTGGGAAGCTTCCACCGAACGTATGTACCCGGAGGACGGTGCTCTGAAAGGTGAAATCAA
AATGCGTCTGAAACTGAAAGACGGTGGTCACTACGACGCTGAAGTTAAAACCACCTACATGGCTAAAAAA
CCGGTTCAGCTGCCGGGTGCTTACAAAACCGACATCAAACTGGACATCACCTCCCACAACGAGGACTACA
CCATCGTTGAACAGTACGAACGTGCTGAAGGTCGTCACTCCACCGGTGCTTAATAACGCTGATAGTGCTA
GTGTAGATCGCTACTAGAGCCAGGCATCAAATAAAACGAAAGGCTCAGTCGAAAGACTGGGCCTTTCGTT
TTATCTGTTGTTTGTCGGTGAACGCTCTCTACTAGAGTCACACTGGCTCACCTTCGGGTGGGCCTTTCTG
CGTTTATAGGTCTCAGCTTTCTAGGGATCCACCAGTTTGTGATTAACCTCAGGTGCAGGCTGCCTATCAG
AAGGTGGTGGCTGGTGTGGCCAATGCCCTGGCTCACAAATACCACTGAGATCGATCTTTTTCCCTCTGCC
AAAAATTATGGGGACATCATGAAGCCCCTTGAGCATCTGACTTCTGGCTAATAAAGGAAATTTATTTTCA
TTGCAATAGTGTGTTGGAATTTTTTGTGTCTCTCACTCGGAAGGACATATGGGAGGGCAAATCATTTAAA
ACATCAGAATGAGTATTTGGTTTAGAGTTTGGCAACATATGCCCATATGTAACTAGCATAACCCCTTGGG
GCCTCTAAACGGGTCTTGAGGGGTTTTTTGCTGAAAGCATGCGGAGGAAATTCTCCTTGAAGTTTCCCTG
GTGTTCAAAGTAAAGGAGTTTGCACCAGACGCACCTCTGTTCACTGGTCCGGCGTATTAAAACACGATAC
ATTGTTATTAGTACATTTATTAAGCGCTAGATTCTGTGCGTTGTTGATTTACAGACAATTGTTGTACGTA
TTTTAATAATTCATTAAATTTATAATCTTTAGGGTGGTATGTTAGAGCGAAAATCAAATGATTTTCAGCG
TCTTTATATCTGAATTTAAATATTAAATCCTCAATAGATTTGTAAAATAGGTTTCGATTAGTTTCAAACA
AGGGTTGTTTTTCCGAACCGATGGCTGGACTATCTAATGGATTTTCGCTCAACGCCACAAAACTTGCCAA
ATCTTGTAGCAGCAATCTAGCTTTGTCGATATTCGTTTGTGTTTTGTTTTGTAATAAAGGTTCGACGTCG
TTCAAAATATTATGCGCTTTTGTATTTCTTTCATCACTGTCGTTAGTGTACAATTGACTCGACGTAAACA
CGTTAAATAGAGCTTGGACATATTTAACATCGGGCGTGTTAGCTTTATTAGGCCGATTATCGTCGTCGTC
CCAACCCTCGTCGTTAGAAGTTGCTTCCGAAGATGATTTTGCCATAGCCACACGACGCCTATTAATTGTG
TCGGCTAACACGTCCGCGATCAAATTTGTAGTTGAGCTTTTTGGAATTGCGATCGCATAACTTCGTATAG
CATACATTATACGAAGTTATAAGCTCGGAACGCTGCGCTCGGTCGTTCGGCTGCGGCGAGCGGTATCAGC
TCACTCAAAGGCGGTAATACGGTTATCCACAGAATCAGGGGATAACGCAGGAAAGAACATGTGAGCAAAA
GGCCAGCAAAAGGCCAGGAACCGTAAAAAGGCCGCGTTGCTGGCGTTTTTCCATAGGCTCCGCCCCCTGA
CGAGCATCACAAAAATCGACGCTCAAGTCAGAGGTGGCGAAACCCGACAGGACTATAAAGATACCAGGCG
TTTCCCCCTGGAAGCTCCCTCGTGCGCTCTCCTGTTCCGACCCTGCCGCTTACCGGATACCTGTCCGCCT
TTCTCCCTTCGGGAAGCGTGGCGCTTTCTCATAGCTCACGCTGTAGGTATCTCAGTTCGGTGTAGGTCGT
TCGCTCCAAGCTGGGCTGTGTGCACGAACCCCCCGTTCAGCCCGACCGCTGCGCCTTATCCGGTAACTAT
CGTCTTGAGTCCAACCCGGTAAGACACGACTTATCGCCACTGGCAGCAGCCACTGGTAACAGGATTAGCA
GAGCGAGGTATGTAGGCGGTGCTACAGAGTTCTTGAAGTGGTGGCCTAACTACGGCTACACTAGAAGAAC
AGTATTTGGTATCTGCGCTCTGCTGAAGCCAGTTACCTTCGGAAAAAGAGTTGGTAGCTCTTGATCCGGC
AAACAAACCACCGCTGGTAGCGGTGGTTTTTTTGTTTGCAAGCAGCAGATTACGCGCAGAAAAAAAGGAT
CTCAAGAAGATCCTTTGCTAAAACAATTCATCCAGTAAAATATAATATTTTATTTTCTCCCAATCAGGCT
TGATCCCCAGTAAGTCAAAAAATAGCTCGACATACTGTTCTTCCCCGATATCCTCCCTGAGCGACCGGAC
GCAGAAGGCAATGTCATACCACTTGTCCGCCCTGCCGCTTCTCCCAAGATCAATAAAGCCACTTACTTTG
CCATCTTTCACAAAGATGTTGCTGTCTCCCAGGTCGCCGTGGGAAAAGACAAGTTCCTCTTCGGGCTTTT
CCGTCTTTAAAAAATCATACAGCTCGCGCGGATCTTTAAATGGAGTGTCCTCTTCCCAGTTTTCGCAATC
CACATCGGCCAGATCGTTATTCAGTAAGTAATCCAATTCGGCTAAGCGGCTGTCTAAGCTATTCGTATAG
GGACAATCCGATATGTCGATGGAGTGAAAGAGCCTGATGCACTCCGCATACAGCTCGATAATCTTTTCAG
GGCTTTGTTCATCTTCATACTCTTCCGAGCAAAGGACGCCATCGGCCTCACTCATGAGCAGATTGCTCCA
GCCATCATGCCGTTCAAAGTGCAGGACCTTTGGAACAGGCAGCTTTCCTTCCAGCCATAGCATCATGTCC
TTTTCCCGTTCCACATCATAGGTGGTCCCTTTATACCGGCTGTCCGTCATTTTTAAATATAGGTTTTCAT
TTTCTCCCACCAGCTTATATACCTTAGCAGGAGACATTCCTTCCGTATCTTTTACGCAGCGGTATTTTTC
GATCAGTTTTTTCAATTCCGGTGATATTCTCATTTTAGCCATACTCTTCCTTTTTCAATATTATTGAAGC
ATTTATCAGGGTTATTGTCTCATGTCCGCGCGTTTCCTGCATCTTTTAATCAAATCCCAAGATGTGTATA
AACGCGCCGGTATGTACAGGAAGAGGTTTATACTAAACTGTTACATTGCAAACGTGGTTTCGTGTGCCAA
GTGTGAAAACCGATGTTTAATCAAGGCTCTGACGCATTTCTACAACCACGACTCCAAGTGTGTGGGTGAA
GTCATGCATCTTTTAATCAAATCCCAAGATGTGTATAAACCACCAAACTGCCAAAAAATGAAAACT
Features (pLannotate 1.2.2; 26 found; start..end, strand, type, name):
    778..836     +  misc_recomb    baculovirus recombination region (ORF603) (fragment): contains ORF603 and part of lef2
    898..1201    +  enhancer       CMV enhancer: human cytomegalovirus immediate early enhancer
   1207..1468    +  promoter       chicken β-actin promoter: contains a 21-bp deletion relative to the standard chicken β-actin promoter
   1469..1604    +  intron         hybrid intron (fragment): hybrid between chicken β-actin (CBA) and minute virus of mice (MMV) introns (Gray et al., 2011)
   1693..1823    +  intron         chimeric intron (fragment): chimera between introns from chicken β-actin and rabbit β-globin
   1892..1910    +  promoter       T7 promoter: promoter for bacteriophage T7 RNA polymerase
   1911..1935    +  protein_bind   lac operator: The lac repressor binds to the lac operator to inhibit transcription in E. coli. This inhibition can be relieved by adding lactose or isopropyl-β-D-thiogalactopyranoside (IPTG). lac repressor encoded by lacI
   1951..2060    +  promoter       p10 promoter: baculovirus promoter for expression in insect cells
   2090..2177    +  CDS            lacI (fragment): lac repressor; lacI; The lac repressor binds to the lac operator to inhibit transcription in E. coli. This inhibition can be relieved by adding lactose or isopropyl-β-D-thiogalactopyranoside (IPTG).
   2190..2211    +  protein_bind   CAP binding site: CAP binding activates transcription in the presence of cAMP. E. coli catabolite activator protein
   2226..2256    +  promoter       lac promoter: promoter for the E. coli lac operon
   2264..2280    +  protein_bind   lac operator: The lac repressor binds to the lac operator to inhibit transcription in E. coli. This inhibition can be relieved by adding lactose or isopropyl-β-D-thiogalactopyranoside (IPTG). lac repressor encoded by lacI
   2316..2990    +  CDS            mRFP1: mRFP1 is a basic (constitutively fluorescent) red fluorescent protein published in 2002, derived from Discosoma sp.. It is reported to be a somewhat slowly-maturing monomer with low acid sensitivity.
   3038..3109    +  terminator     rrnB T1 terminator: transcription terminator T1 from the E. coli rrnB gene
   3125..3152    +  terminator     T7Te terminator: phage T7 early transcription terminator
   3197..3265    +  CDS            HBB (fragment): HBB_PONPY - Experimental evidence at transcript level: Swiss-Prot protein existence level 2. Involved in oxygen transport from the lung to the various peripheral tissues. From Pongo pygmaeus (Bornean orangutan).
   3340..3395    +  polyA_signal   β-globin poly(A) signal: rabbit β-globin polyadenylation signal (Gil and Proudfoot, 1987)
   3483..3530    +  terminator     T7 terminator: transcription terminator for bacteriophage T7 RNA polymerase
   3544..3627    +  CDS            PH (fragment): PYHD_NPVAC - Also known as P29, POLH. Experimental evidence at protein level: Swiss-Prot protein existence level 1. Major component of the virus occlusion bodies which are large proteinaceous structures termed polyhedra. These structures serve as the protective package for the virus particles outside the infected host and allow natural transmission of virus between insect hosts, assisting persistence in the environment. Forms the paracrystalline lattice of polyhedra and interacts with enveloped virions as well as other accessory molecules and structures to form a mature viral occlusion body. F
   3631..4003    +  3'UTR          polyhedrin 3' UTR: 3' UTR from the Autographa californica nucleopolyhedrovirus polyhedrin gene (Suzuki et al., 2006)
   4257..4290    +  protein_bind   loxP: Cre-mediated recombination occurs in the 8-bp core sequence (GCATACAT). Cre recombinase
   4458..5045    -  rep_origin     ori: high-copy-number ColE1/pMB1/pBR322/pUC origin of replication
   5058..5852    -  CDS            KanR: aminoglycoside phosphotransferase; aphA-3; confers resistance to kanamycin
   5853..5904    -  promoter       AmpR promoter (fragment): bla
   5918..5953    +  CDS            lef2 (fragment): baculovirus late expression factor 2
   6095..766     +  misc_recomb    baculovirus recombination region (lef2/ORF603) (across the origin): contains ORF603 and part of lef2
