[The description below was written by a language model from this plasmid's Addgene catalogue record and pLannotate feature annotations shown in this document.]
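Description:
pPGC-K is an empty bacterial expression backbone from the pOPIN-GG series, built on pOPIN-A and intended as an acceptor vector for coding sequences that will carry a C-terminal tag. It is maintained in E. coli at high copy through a ColE1/pUC-type origin and selected with kanamycin via an aminoglycoside phosphotransferase gene driven by a fragment of the AmpR promoter. No gene of interest is present, and the record does not annotate the tag or the cloning sites themselves.

The annotated sequence shows the multi-host promoter architecture typical of pOPIN vectors. A CMV enhancer, chicken β-actin promoter and intron fragments are followed by a T7 promoter with lac operator and the baculovirus p10 promoter, so a single inserted open reading frame could in principle be transcribed in mammalian cells, in T7 polymerase-expressing E. coli under IPTG control, or in insect cells. Downstream lie the matching termination elements: a rabbit β-globin poly(A) signal, a T7 terminator and polyhedrin 3' UTR sequence. Baculovirus recombination regions (lef2/ORF603) and polyhedrin-locus sequence flank the cassette, which would allow transfer into a baculovirus genome by homologous recombination, and a single loxP site is also present.

Occupying the position between the promoters and terminators is a self-contained cassette of a lac promoter and operator with CAP binding site driving mRFP1, ended by rrnB T1 and T7Te terminators. Its placement suggests a visual dropout marker that is replaced when an insert is assembled, allowing red parental colonies to be distinguished from recombinants, although the record does not state this explicitly.
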