Addgene plasmid #174581: pPGC-K
Purpose: (Empty Backbone) pOPIN-GG expression vector compatible with C-terminal tagging, Kanamycin resistant
Depositing lab: Mark Banfield. Depositing organization: John Innes Centre.
Backbone
  Vector backbone: pOPIN-A
  Vector type: Bacterial Expression
Growth in bacteria
  Bacterial resistance: Kanamycin, 50 μg/mL
  Growth temperature: 37°C
  Growth strain: DH5alpha
  Copy number: High Copy
Gene/Insert
  Gene/Insert name: None
Terms and licenses: Academic/Nonprofit Terms; Industry Terms: Not Available to Industry
How to cite: pPGC-K was a gift from Mark Banfield (Addgene plasmid # 174581 ; http://n2t.net/addgene:174581 ; RRID:Addgene_174581)
